Addgene plasmid #77953: RPS6KL1 gRNA (BRDN0001148209)
Purpose: 3rd generation lentiviral gRNA plasmid targeting human RPS6KL1
Depositing lab: John Doench & David Root. Depositing organization: Broad Institute. Publication: Optimized sgRNA design to maximize activity and minimize off-target effects of CRISPR-Cas9. Doench JG, Fusi N, Sullender M, Hegde M, Vaimberg EW, Donovan KF, Smith I, Tothova Z, Wilen C, Orchard R, Virgin HW, Listgarten J, Root DE. Nat Biotechnol. 2016 Jan 18. doi: 10.1038/nbt.3437. PubMed 26780180.
Backbone
  Vector backbone: lentiGuide-Puro
  Backbone manufacturer: Zhang Lab (Addgene plasmid # 52963)
  Vector type: Mammalian Expression, Lentiviral, CRISPR
  Selectable markers: Puromycin
Growth in bacteria
  Bacterial resistance: Ampicillin, 100 μg/mL
  Growth temperature: 37°C
  Growth strain: DH5alpha
  Copy number: High Copy
Gene/Insert
  Gene/Insert name: RPS6KL1 (alt names: RPS6KL1; NM_031464.4)
  gRNA/shRNA sequence: CGGCTGACCATCATCCCACA
  Species: H. sapiens (human)
  Entrez Gene: RPS6KL1 (a.k.a. RSKL2)
  Promoter: hU6
  Cloning method: Unknown
  Sequencing primers: 5′ U6-F; 3′ pS2-R
Terms and licenses: Academic/Nonprofit Terms; Industry Terms: Not Available to Industry
Depositor comments: The gRNA was designed to target the following Genbank reference sequence(s): NM_031464.4. Note that this plasmid does NOT contain Cas9. It should be used in conjunction with lentiCas9-Blast (Addgene #52962) or otherwise with cell lines already expressing Cas9. Browse the full kinome gRNA library at http://www.addgene.org/pooled-library/broadgpp-human-kinome/ or visit http://www.broadinstitute.org/rnai/public/ for detailed protocols and information.
How to cite: RPS6KL1 gRNA (BRDN0001148209) was a gift from John Doench & David Root (Addgene plasmid # 77953 ; http://n2t.net/addgene:77953 ; RRID:Addgene_77953)
