[The description below was written by a language model from this plasmid's Addgene catalogue record and pLannotate feature annotations shown in this document.]
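Description:
RPS6KL1 gRNA (BRDN0001148209) is a third-generation lentiviral CRISPR guide plasmid built on the lentiGuide-Puro backbone and designed to knock out human RPS6KL1 (also known as RSKL2), with the guide designed against the gene's reference transcript. It is propagated in E. coli as a high-copy plasmid through a ColE1/pUC-type origin with ampicillin selection from the β-lactamase gene; an f1 origin, an SV40 origin and remnants of lac and phage promoter elements are also carried in the backbone.

The lentiviral transfer cassette begins with an RSV promoter fused to a truncated HIV-1 5' LTR, which makes genomic RNA production Tat-independent, followed by the Ψ packaging signal, a gag fragment and the RRE for Rev-dependent nuclear export. Within the provirus, a human U6 RNA polymerase III promoter drives the RPS6KL1-specific spacer joined to the Streptococcus pyogenes Cas9 guide RNA scaffold. A cPPT/CTS element, which aids nuclear import of the viral genome, lies downstream of this. A separate EF-1α core promoter with its intron A then expresses puromycin N-acetyltransferase so that transduced mammalian cells can be selected with puromycin. A WPRE enhances transcript expression, and the ΔU3 self-inactivating 3' LTR disables LTR promoter activity after integration.

The plasmid does not encode Cas9. It is meant to be used with a separate Cas9 vector such as lentiCas9-Blast, or in cells already expressing Cas9. It belongs to a human kinome guide collection built using optimized sgRNA design rules aimed at maximizing on-target activity and minimizing off-target effects, and it suits individual gene knockout or follow-up validation of screening results.
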