Features (pLannotate 1.2.2; 29 found; start..end, strand, type, name):
     14..80      +  CDS            small t antigen (fragment): SV40 (simian virus 40) small t antigen
    106..317     +  promoter       EF-1α core promoter: core promoter for human elongation factor EF-1α
    318..1256    +  intron         EF-1α intron A: intron upstream of the start codon of human EF-1α
   1278..1877    +  CDS            PuroR (fragment): puromycin N-acetyltransferase; pac from Streptomyces; confers resistance to puromycin
   1893..2481    +  misc_feature   WPRE: woodchuck hepatitis virus posttranscriptional regulatory element
   2532..2551    +  misc_feature   cPPT/CTS (fragment): central polypurine tract and central termination sequence of HIV-1
   2553..2786    +  LTR            3' LTR (ΔU3): self-inactivating 3' long terminal repeat (LTR) from HIV-1
   2864..2985    +  polyA_signal   SV40 poly(A) signal: SV40 polyadenylation signal
   3025..3160    +  rep_origin     SV40 ori: SV40 origin of replication
   3181..3199    -  promoter       T7 promoter: promoter for bacteriophage T7 RNA polymerase
   3207..3362    +  CDS            lacZα (fragment): LacZα fragment of β-galactosidase; lacZ fragment
   3367..3795    +  rep_origin     f1 ori (sequence partly withheld): f1 bacteriophage origin of replication; arrow indicates direction of (+) strand synthesis
   3848..3952    +  promoter       AmpR promoter: bla
   3953..4813    +  CDS            AmpR: β-lactamase; bla; confers resistance to ampicillin, carbenicillin, and related antibiotics
   4984..5572    +  rep_origin     ori: high-copy-number ColE1/pMB1/pBR322/pUC origin of replication
   5755..5847    +  CDS            lacI (fragment): lac repressor; lacI; The lac repressor binds to the lac operator to inhibit transcription in E. coli. This inhibition can be relieved by adding lactose or isopropyl-β-D-thiogalactopyranoside (IPTG).
   5860..5881    +  protein_bind   CAP binding site: CAP binding activates transcription in the presence of cAMP. E. coli catabolite activator protein
   5896..5926    +  promoter       lac promoter: promoter for the E. coli lac operon
   5934..5950    +  protein_bind   lac operator: The lac repressor binds to the lac operator to inhibit transcription in E. coli. This inhibition can be relieved by adding lactose or isopropyl-β-D-thiogalactopyranoside (IPTG). lac repressor encoded by lacI
   5995..6013    +  promoter       T3 promoter: promoter for bacteriophage T3 RNA polymerase
   6041..6267    +  promoter       RSV promoter: Rous sarcoma virus enhancer/promoter
   6268..6448    +  LTR            5' LTR (truncated): truncated 5' long terminal repeat (LTR) from HIV-1
   6495..6620    +  misc_feature   HIV-1 Ψ: packaging signal of human immunodeficiency virus type 1
   6604..6967    +  CDS            HIV-1 gag (fragment): gag protein from human immunodeficiency virus 1; gag
   7113..7346    +  misc_feature   RRE: The Rev response element (RRE) of HIV-1 allows for Rev-dependent mRNA export from the nucleus to the cytoplasm.
   7723..7749    +  CDS            Rev (fragment): human immunodeficiency virus 1 (HIV-1) Rev protein; rev; enhances nuclear export of unspliced and incompletely spliced viral mRNAs
   7753..7993    +  promoter       U6 promoter: RNA polymerase III promoter for human U6 snRNA
   8023..8098    +  misc_RNA       gRNA scaffold: guide RNA scaffold for the Streptococcus pyogenes CRISPR/Cas9 system
   8154..8271    +  misc_feature   cPPT/CTS: central polypurine tract and central termination sequence of HIV-1
>Addgene plasmid #77953 | RPS6KL1 gRNA (BRDN0001148209) | addgene full sequence | sequence record 188720 | Addgene Assembled Sequence
CCCGGGTGCAAAGATGGATAAAGTTTTAAACAGAGAGGAATCTTTGCAGCTAATGGACCTTCTAGGTCTT
GAAAGGAGTGGGAATTGGCTCCGGTGCCCGTCAGTGGGCAGAGCGCACATCGCCCACAGTCCCCGAGAAG
TTGGGGGGAGGGGTCGGCAATTGATCCGGTGCCTAGAGAAGGTGGCGCGGGGTAAACTGGGAAAGTGATG
TCGTGTACTGGCTCCGCCTTTTTCCCGAGGGTGGGGGAGAACCGTATATAAGTGCAGTAGTCGCCGTGAA
CGTTCTTTTTCGCAACGGGTTTGCCGCCAGAACACAGGTAAGTGCCGTGTGTGGTTCCCGCGGGCCTGGC
CTCTTTACGGGTTATGGCCCTTGCGTGCCTTGAATTACTTCCACCTGGCTGCAGTACGTGATTCTTGATC
CCGAGCTTCGGGTTGGAAGTGGGTGGGAGAGTTCGAGGCCTTGCGCTTAAGGAGCCCCTTCGCCTCGTGC
TTGAGTTGAGGCCTGGCCTGGGCGCTGGGGCCGCCGCGTGCGAATCTGGTGGCACCTTCGCGCCTGTCTC
GCTGCTTTCGATAAGTCTCTAGCCATTTAAAATTTTTGATGACCTGCTGCGACGCTTTTTTTCTGGCAAG
ATAGTCTTGTAAATGCGGGCCAAGATCTGCACACTGGTATTTCGGTTTTTGGGGCCGCGGGCGGCGACGG
GGCCCGTGCGTCCCAGCGCACATGTTCGGCGAGGCGGGGCCTGCGAGCGCGGCCACCGAGAATCGGACGG
GGGTAGTCTCAAGCTGGCCGGCCTGCTCTGGTGCCTGGCCTCGCGCCGCCGTGTATCGCCCCGCCCTGGG
CGGCAAGGCTGGCCCGGTCGGCACCAGTTGCGTGAGCGGAAAGATGGCCGCTTCCCGGCCCTGCTGCAGG
GAGCTCAAAATGGAGGACGCGGCGCTCGGGAGAGCGGGCGGGTGAGTCACCCACACAAAGGAAAAGGGCC
TTTCCGTCCTCAGCCGTCGCTTCATGTGACTCCACGGAGTACCGGGCGCCGTCCAGGCACCTCGATTAGT
TCTCGAGCTTTTGGAGTACGTCGTCTTTAGGTTGGGGGGAGGGGTTTTATGCGATGGAGTTTCCCCACAC
TGAGTGGGTGGAGACTGAAGTTAGGCCAGCTTGGCACTTGATGTAATTCTCCTTGGAATTTGCCCTTTTT
GAGTTTGGATCTTGGTTCATTCTCAAGCCTCAGACAGTGGTTCAAAGTTTTTTTCTTCCATTTCAGGTGT
CGTGACGTACGGCCACCATGACCGAGTACAAGCCCACGGTGCGCCTCGCCACCCGCGACGACGTCCCCAG
GGCCGTACGCACCCTCGCCGCCGCGTTCGCCGACTACCCCGCCACGCGCCACACCGTCGATCCGGACCGC
CACATCGAGCGGGTCACCGAGCTGCAAGAACTCTTCCTCACGCGCGTCGGGCTCGACATCGGCAAGGTGT
GGGTCGCGGACGACGGCGCCGCCGTGGCGGTCTGGACCACGCCGGAGAGCGTCGAAGCGGGGGCGGTGTT
CGCCGAGATCGGCCCGCGCATGGCCGAGTTGAGCGGTTCCCGGCTGGCCGCGCAGCAACAGATGGAAGGC
CTCCTGGCGCCGCACCGGCCCAAGGAGCCCGCGTGGTTCCTGGCCACCGTCGGAGTCTCGCCCGACCACC
AGGGCAAGGGTCTGGGCAGCGCCGTCGTGCTCCCCGGAGTGGAGGCGGCCGAGCGCGCCGGGGTGCCCGC
CTTCCTGGAGACCTCCGCGCCCCGCAACCTCCCCTTCTACGAGCGGCTCGGCTTCACCGTCACCGCCGAC
GTCGAGGTGCCCGAAGGACCGCGCACCTGGTGCATGACCCGCAAGCCCGGTGCCTGAACGCGTTAAGTCG
ACAATCAACCTCTGGATTACAAAATTTGTGAAAGATTGACTGGTATTCTTAACTATGTTGCTCCTTTTAC
GCTATGTGGATACGCTGCTTTAATGCCTTTGTATCATGCTATTGCTTCCCGTATGGCTTTCATTTTCTCC
TCCTTGTATAAATCCTGGTTGCTGTCTCTTTATGAGGAGTTGTGGCCCGTTGTCAGGCAACGTGGCGTGG
TGTGCACTGTGTTTGCTGACGCAACCCCCACTGGTTGGGGCATTGCCACCACCTGTCAGCTCCTTTCCGG
GACTTTCGCTTTCCCCCTCCCTATTGCCACGGCGGAACTCATCGCCGCCTGCCTTGCCCGCTGCTGGACA
GGGGCTCGGCTGTTGGGCACTGACAATTCCGTGGTGTTGTCGGGGAAATCATCGTCCTTTCCTTGGCTGC
TCGCCTGTGTTGCCACCTGGATTCTGCGCGGGACGTCCTTCTGCTACGTCCCTTCGGCCCTCAATCCAGC
GGACCTTCCTTCCCGCGGCCTGCTGCCGGCTCTGCGGCCTCTTCCGCGTCTTCGCCTTCGCCCTCAGACG
AGTCGGATCTCCCTTTGGGCCGCCTCCCCGCGTCGACTTTAAGACCAATGACTTACAAGGCAGCTGTAGA
TCTTAGCCACTTTTTAAAAGAAAAGGGGGGACTGGAAGGGCTAATTCACTCCCAACGAAGACAAGATCTG
CTTTTTGCTTGTACTGGGTCTCTCTGGTTAGACCAGATCTGAGCCTGGGAGCTCTCTGGCTAACTAGGGA
ACCCACTGCTTAAGCCTCAATAAAGCTTGCCTTGAGTGCTTCAAGTAGTGTGTGCCCGTCTGTTGTGTGA
CTCTGGTAACTAGAGATCCCTCAGACCCTTTTAGTCAGTGTGGAAAATCTCTAGCAGTACGTATAGTAGT
TCATGTCATCTTATTATTCAGTATTTATAACTTGCAAAGAAATGAATATCAGAGAGTGAGAGGAACTTGT
TTATTGCAGCTTATAATGGTTACAAATAAAGCAATAGCATCACAAATTTCACAAATAAAGCATTTTTTTC
ACTGCATTCTAGTTGTGGTTTGTCCAAACTCATCAATGTATCTTATCATGTCTGGCTCTAGCTATCCCGC
CCCTAACTCCGCCCATCCCGCCCCTAACTCCGCCCAGTTCCGCCCATTCTCCGCCCCATGGCTGACTAAT
TTTTTTTATTTATGCAGAGGCCGAGGCCGCCTCGGCCTCTGAGCTATTCCAGAAGTAGTGAGGAGGCTTT
TTTGGAGGCCTAGGGACGTACCCAATTCGCCCTATAGTGAGTCGTATTACGCGCGCTCACTGGCCGTCGT
TTTACAACGTCGTGACTGGGAAAACCCTGGCGTTACCCAACTTAATCGCCTTGCAGCACATCCCCCTTTC
GCCAGCTGGCGTAATAGCGAAGAGGCCCGCACCGATCGCCCTTCCCAACAGTTGCGCAGCCTGAATGGCG
AATGGG
[124 nt withheld, positions 3367-3490]
C
[91 nt withheld, positions 3492-3582]
A
[49 nt withheld, positions 3584-3632]
CCTTTGACGTTGGAGTCCACGTTCTTT
[37 nt withheld, positions 3660-3696]
ACCCTATCTCGGTCTATTCTTTTGATTTATAAGGGATTTTGCCGATTTCGGCCTATTGGTTAAAAAATGA
GCTGATTTAACAAAAATTTAACGCGAATTTTAACAAAATATTAACGCTTACAATTTAGGTGGCACTTTTC
GGGGAAATGTGCGCGGAACCCCTATTTGTTTATTTTTCTAAATACATTCAAATATGTATCCGCTCATGAG
ACAATAACCCTGATAAATGCTTCAATAATATTGAAAAAGGAAGAGTATGAGTATTCAACATTTCCGTGTC
GCCCTTATTCCCTTTTTTGCGGCATTTTGCCTTCCTGTTTTTGCTCACCCAGAAACGCTGGTGAAAGTAA
AAGATGCTGAAGATCAGTTGGGTGCACGAGTGGGTTACATCGAACTGGATCTCAACAGCGGTAAGATCCT
TGAGAGTTTTCGCCCCGAAGAACGTTTTCCAATGATGAGCACTTTTAAAGTTCTGCTATGTGGCGCGGTA
TTATCCCGTATTGACGCCGGGCAAGAGCAACTCGGTCGCCGCATACACTATTCTCAGAATGACTTGGTTG
AGTACTCACCAGTCACAGAAAAGCATCTTACGGATGGCATGACAGTAAGAGAATTATGCAGTGCTGCCAT
AACCATGAGTGATAACACTGCGGCCAACTTACTTCTGACAACGATCGGAGGACCGAAGGAGCTAACCGCT
TTTTTGCACAACATGGGGGATCATGTAACTCGCCTTGATCGTTGGGAACCGGAGCTGAATGAAGCCATAC
CAAACGACGAGCGTGACACCACGATGCCTGTAGCAATGGCAACAACGTTGCGCAAACTATTAACTGGCGA
ACTACTTACTCTAGCTTCCCGGCAACAATTAATAGACTGGATGGAGGCGGATAAAGTTGCAGGACCACTT
CTGCGCTCGGCCCTTCCGGCTGGCTGGTTTATTGCTGATAAATCTGGAGCCGGTGAGCGTGGGTCTCGCG
GTATCATTGCAGCACTGGGGCCAGATGGTAAGCCCTCCCGTATCGTAGTTATCTACACGACGGGGAGTCA
GGCAACTATGGATGAACGAAATAGACAGATCGCTGAGATAGGTGCCTCACTGATTAAGCATTGGTAACTG
TCAGACCAAGTTTACTCATATATACTTTAGATTGATTTAAAACTTCATTTTTAATTTAAAAGGATCTAGG
TGAAGATCCTTTTTGATAATCTCATGACCAAAATCCCTTAACGTGAGTTTTCGTTCCACTGAGCGTCAGA
CCCCGTAGAAAAGATCAAAGGATCTTCTTGAGATCCTTTTTTTCTGCGCGTAATCTGCTGCTTGCAAACA
AAAAAACCACCGCTACCAGCGGTGGTTTGTTTGCCGGATCAAGAGCTACCAACTCTTTTTCCGAAGGTAA
CTGGCTTCAGCAGAGCGCAGATACCAAATACTGTTCTTCTAGTGTAGCCGTAGTTAGGCCACCACTTCAA
GAACTCTGTAGCACCGCCTACATACCTCGCTCTGCTAATCCTGTTACCAGTGGCTGCTGCCAGTGGCGAT
AAGTCGTGTCTTACCGGGTTGGACTCAAGACGATAGTTACCGGATAAGGCGCAGCGGTCGGGCTGAACGG
GGGGTTCGTGCACACAGCCCAGCTTGGAGCGAACGACCTACACCGAACTGAGATACCTACAGCGTGAGCT
ATGAGAAAGCGCCACGCTTCCCGAAGGGAGAAAGGCGGACAGGTATCCGGTAAGCGGCAGGGTCGGAACA
GGAGAGCGCACGAGGGAGCTTCCAGGGGGAAACGCCTGGTATCTTTATAGTCCTGTCGGGTTTCGCCACC
TCTGACTTGAGCGTCGATTTTTGTGATGCTCGTCAGGGGGGCGGAGCCTATGGAAAAACGCCAGCAACGC
GGCCTTTTTACGGTTCCTGGCCTTTTGCTGGCCTTTTGCTCACATGTTCTTTCCTGCGTTATCCCCTGAT
TCTGTGGATAACCGTATTACCGCCTTTGAGTGAGCTGATACCGCTCGCCGCAGCCGAACGACCGAGCGCA
GCGAGTCAGTGAGCGAGGAAGCGGAAGAGCGCCCAATACGCAAACCGCCTCTCCCCGCGCGTTGGCCGAT
TCATTAATGCAGCTGGCACGACAGGTTTCCCGACTGGAAAGCGGGCAGTGAGCGCAACGCAATTAATGTG
AGTTAGCTCACTCATTAGGCACCCCAGGCTTTACACTTTATGCTTCCGGCTCGTATGTTGTGTGGAATTG
TGAGCGGATAACAATTTCACACAGGAAACAGCTATGACCATGATTACGCCAAGCGCGCAATTAACCCTCA
CTAAAGGGAACAAAAGCTGGAGCTGCAAGCTTAATGTAGTCTTATGCAATACTCTTGTAGTCTTGCAACA
TGGTAACGATGAGTTAGCAACATGCCTTACAAGGAGAGAAAAAGCACCGTGCATGCCGATTGGTGGAAGT
AAGGTGGTACGATCGTGCCTTATTAGGAAGGCAACAGACGGGTCTGACATGGATTGGACGAACCACTGAA
TTGCCGCATTGCAGAGATATTGTATTTAAGTGCCTAGCTCGATACATAAACGGGTCTCTCTGGTTAGACC
AGATCTGAGCCTGGGAGCTCTCTGGCTAACTAGGGAACCCACTGCTTAAGCCTCAATAAAGCTTGCCTTG
AGTGCTTCAAGTAGTGTGTGCCCGTCTGTTGTGTGACTCTGGTAACTAGAGATCCCTCAGACCCTTTTAG
TCAGTGTGGAAAATCTCTAGCAGTGGCGCCCGAACAGGGACTTGAAAGCGAAAGGGAAACCAGAGGAGCT
CTCTCGACGCAGGACTCGGCTTGCTGAAGCGCGCACGGCAAGAGGCGAGGGGCGGCGACTGGTGAGTACG
CCAAAAATTTTGACTAGCGGAGGCTAGAAGGAGAGAGATGGGTGCGAGAGCGTCAGTATTAAGCGGGGGA
GAATTAGATCGCGATGGGAAAAAATTCGGTTAAGGCCAGGGGGAAAGAAAAAATATAAATTAAAACATAT
AGTATGGGCAAGCAGGGAGCTAGAACGATTCGCAGTTAATCCTGGCCTGTTAGAAACATCAGAAGGCTGT
AGACAAATACTGGGACAGCTACAACCATCCCTTCAGACAGGATCAGAAGAACTTAGATCATTATATAATA
CAGTAGCAACCCTCTATTGTGTGCATCAAAGGATAGAGATAAAAGACACCAAGGAAGCTTTAGACAAGAT
AGAGGAAGAGCAAAACAAAAGTAAGACCACCGCACAGCAAGCGGCCGCTGATCTTCAGACCTGGAGGAGG
AGATATGAGGGACAATTGGAGAAGTGAATTATATAAATATAAAGTAGTAAAAATTGAACCATTAGGAGTA
GCACCCACCAAGGCAAAGAGAAGAGTGGTGCAGAGAGAAAAAAGAGCAGTGGGAATAGGAGCTTTGTTCC
TTGGGTTCTTGGGAGCAGCAGGAAGCACTATGGGCGCAGCGTCAATGACGCTGACGGTACAGGCCAGACA
ATTATTGTCTGGTATAGTGCAGCAGCAGAACAATTTGCTGAGGGCTATTGAGGCGCAACAGCATCTGTTG
CAACTCACAGTCTGGGGCATCAAGCAGCTCCAGGCAAGAATCCTGGCTGTGGAAAGATACCTAAAGGATC
AACAGCTCCTGGGGATTTGGGGTTGCTCTGGAAAACTCATTTGCACCACTGCTGTGCCTTGGAATGCTAG
TTGGAGTAATAAATCTCTGGAACAGATTTGGAATCACACGACCTGGATGGAGTGGGACAGAGAAATTAAC
AATTACACAAGCTTAATACACTCCTTAATTGAAGAATCGCAAAACCAGCAAGAAAAGAATGAACAAGAAT
TATTGGAATTAGATAAATGGGCAAGTTTGTGGAATTGGTTTAACATAACAAATTGGCTGTGGTATATAAA
ATTATTCATAATGATAGTAGGAGGCTTGGTAGGTTTAAGAATAGTTTTTGCTGTACTTTCTATAGTGAAT
AGAGTTAGGCAGGGATATTCACCATTATCGTTTCAGACCCACCTCCCAACCCCGAGGGGACCCAGAGAGG
GCCTATTTCCCATGATTCCTTCATATTTGCATATACGATACAAGGCTGTTAGAGAGATAATTAGAATTAA
TTTGACTGTAAACACAAAGATATTAGTACAAAATACGTGACGTAGAAAGTAATAATTTCTTGGGTAGTTT
GCAGTTTTAAAATTATGTTTTAAAATGGACTATCATATGCTTACCGTAACTTGAAAGTATTTCGATTTCT
TGGCTTTATATATCTTGTGGAAAGGACGAAACACCGCGGCTGACCATCATCCCACAGTTTTAGAGCTAGA
AATAGCAAGTTAAAATAAGGCTAGTCCGTTATCAACTTGAAAAAGTGGCACCGAGTCGGTGCTTTTTTAA
GCTTGGCGTAACTAGATCTTGAGACAAATGGCAGTATTCATCCACAATTTTAAAAGAAAAGGGGGGATTG
GGGGGTACAGTGCAGGGGAAAGAATAGTAGACATAATAGCAACAGACATACAAACTAAAGAATTACAAAA
ACAAATTACAAAAATTCAAAATTTTCGGGTTTATTACAGGGACAGCAGAGATCCACTTTGGCGCCGGCTC
GAGGGGG
