>Addgene plasmid #77953 | RPS6KL1 gRNA (BRDN0001148209) | depositor partial sequence | sequence record 145413 | Target Sequence
CGGCTGACCATCATCCCACA
