>Addgene plasmid #77953 | RPS6KL1 gRNA (BRDN0001148209) | addgene partial sequence | sequence record 188719 | hU6-F
GTGACGTAGAAAGTAATAATTTCTTGGGTAGTTTGCAGTTTTAAAATTATGTTTTAAAATGGACTATCAT
ATGCTTACCGTAACTTGAAAGTATTTCGATTTCTTGGCTTTATATATCTTGTGGAAAGGACGAAACACCG
CGGCTGACCATCATCCCACAGTTTTAGAGCTAGAAATAGCAAGTTAAAATAAGGCTAGTCCGTTATCAAC
TTGAAAAAGTGGCACCGAGTCGGTGCTTTTTTAAGCTTGGCGTAACTAGATCTTGAGACAAATGGCAGTA
TTCATCCACAATTTTAAAAGAAAAGGGGGGATTGGGGGGTACAGTGCAGGGGAAAGAATAGTAGACATAA
TAGCAACAGACATACAAACTAAAGAATTACAAAAACAAATTACAAAAATTCAAAATTTTCGGGTTTATTA
CAGGGACAGCAGAGATCCACTTTGGCGCCGGCTCGAGGGGGCCCGGGTGCAAAGATGGATAAAGTTTTAA
ACAGAGAGGAATCTTTGCAGCTAATGGACCTTCTAGGTCTTGAAAGGAGTGGGAATTGGCTCCGGTGCCC
GTCAGTGGGC
